Addgene plasmid #166719: pGMC00002
Purpose: sgRNA against human BAP1
Depositing lab: Raj Chari. Depositing organization: Frederick National Laboratory. Publication: Sensitivity of Mesothelioma Cells to PARP Inhibitors Is Not Dependent on BAP1 but Is Enhanced by Temozolomide in Cells With High-Schlafen 11 and Low-O6-methylguanine-DNA Methyltransferase Expression. Rathkey D, Khanal M, Murai J, Zhang J, Sengupta M, Jiang Q, Morrow B, Evans CN, Chari R, Fetsch P, Chung HJ, Xi L, Roth M, Filie A, Raffeld M, Thomas A, Pommier Y, Hassan R. J Thorac Oncol. 2020 May;15(5):843-859. doi: 10.1016/j.jtho.2020.01.012. Epub 2020 Jan 28. PubMed 32004714.
Backbone
  Vector backbone: Lenti-CRISPR-V2
  Vector type: Mammalian Expression, Lentiviral, CRISPR
  Selectable markers: Puromycin
Growth in bacteria
  Bacterial resistance: Ampicillin, 100 μg/mL
  Growth temperature: 37°C
  Growth strain: NEB Stable
  Copy number: High Copy
Gene/Insert
  Gene/Insert name: BAP1
  gRNA/shRNA sequence: CCTCATCGCAGGTGTCAAGG
  Species: H. sapiens (human)
  Entrez Gene: BAP1 (a.k.a. HUCEP-13, KURIS, TPDS1, UBM2, UCHL2, UVM2, hucep-6)
Terms and licenses: Academic/Nonprofit Terms; Industry Terms: Not Available to Industry
How to cite: pGMC00002 was a gift from Raj Chari (Addgene plasmid # 166719 ; http://n2t.net/addgene:166719 ; RRID:Addgene_166719)
