[The description below was written by a language model from this plasmid's Addgene catalogue record and pLannotate feature annotations shown in this document.]
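Description:
pGMC00002 is a lentiviral CRISPR knockout plasmid built on the Lenti-CRISPR-V2 backbone that delivers a single guide RNA against human BAP1 together with Cas9 in one vector. It is propagated in E. coli through a high-copy ColE1/pUC-type origin with ampicillin resistance (AmpR), and the backbone also carries an f1 origin and an SV40/EM7-driven bleomycin/Zeocin resistance cassette located outside the proviral region. The annotated full sequence is about 13 kb.

The transfer cassette follows a third-generation, self-inactivating design. A CMV enhancer/promoter is fused to a truncated HIV-1 5' LTR to drive genomic RNA production in packaging cells, followed by the Ψ packaging signal with a gag fragment, the Rev response element for Rev-dependent nuclear export, and the cPPT/CTS. A ΔU3 3' LTR closes the provirus, so LTR promoter activity is lost after integration. Within this frame, a human U6 RNA polymerase III promoter expresses the BAP1-targeting spacer joined to the Streptococcus pyogenes gRNA scaffold. An EF-1α core promoter drives S. pyogenes Cas9 followed by the puromycin N-acetyltransferase coding sequence, which allows puromycin selection of transduced mammalian cells. The feature table does not annotate the element linking Cas9 to PuroR. A WPRE downstream enhances transcript expression, and a bGH polyadenylation signal lies beyond the 3' LTR.

The construct is intended for producing lentivirus to disrupt BAP1 in human cells. The associated publication concerns whether mesothelioma cell sensitivity to PARP inhibitors depends on BAP1.
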