Features (pLannotate 1.2.2; 33 found; start..end, strand, type, name):
      1..380     +  enhancer       CMV enhancer: human cytomegalovirus immediate early enhancer
    381..580     +  promoter       CMV promoter: human cytomegalovirus (CMV) immediate early promoter
    598..778     +  LTR            5' LTR (truncated): truncated 5' long terminal repeat (LTR) from HIV-1
    825..950     +  misc_feature   HIV-1 Ψ: packaging signal of human immunodeficiency virus type 1
    934..1297    +  CDS            HIV-1 gag (fragment): gag protein from human immunodeficiency virus 1; gag
   1443..1676    +  misc_feature   RRE: The Rev response element (RRE) of HIV-1 allows for Rev-dependent mRNA export from the nucleus to the cytoplasm.
   2053..2153    +  CDS            Rev (fragment): human immunodeficiency virus 1 (HIV-1) Rev protein; rev; enhances nuclear export of unspliced and incompletely spliced viral mRNAs
   2203..2320    +  misc_feature   cPPT/CTS: central polypurine tract and central termination sequence of HIV-1
   2371..2611    +  promoter       U6 promoter: RNA polymerase III promoter for human U6 snRNA
   2641..2716    +  misc_RNA       gRNA scaffold: guide RNA scaffold for the Streptococcus pyogenes CRISPR/Cas9 system
   2734..2752    +  CDS            small t antigen (fragment): SV40 (simian virus 40) small t antigen
   2778..2989    +  promoter       EF-1α core promoter: core promoter for human elongation factor EF-1α
   3014..7117    +  CDS            Cas9: Cas9 (Csn1) endonuclease from the Streptococcus pyogenes Type II CRISPR/Cas system generates RNA-guided double strand breaks in DNA
   7255..7852    +  CDS            PuroR (fragment): puromycin N-acetyltransferase; pac from Streptomyces; confers resistance to puromycin
   7868..8456    +  misc_feature   WPRE: woodchuck hepatitis virus posttranscriptional regulatory element
   8507..8526    +  misc_feature   cPPT/CTS (fragment): central polypurine tract and central termination sequence of HIV-1
   8528..8761    +  LTR            3' LTR (ΔU3): self-inactivating 3' long terminal repeat (LTR) from HIV-1
   8793..9017    +  polyA_signal   bGH poly(A) signal: bovine growth hormone polyadenylation signal
   9021..9042    +  promoter       SV40 promoter (fragment): SV40 enhancer and early promoter
   9063..9491    +  rep_origin     f1 ori (sequence partly withheld): f1 bacteriophage origin of replication; arrow indicates direction of (+) strand synthesis
   9505..9834    +  promoter       SV40 promoter: SV40 enhancer and early promoter
   9882..9929    +  promoter       EM7 promoter: synthetic bacterial promoter&nbsp
   9948..10322   +  CDS            BleoR: antibiotic-binding protein; Sh ble from Streptoalloteichus hindustanus; confers resistance to bleomycin, phleomycin, and Zeocin™
  10332..10457   +  CDS            ble (fragment): BLE_KLEPN - Experimental evidence at protein level: Swiss-Prot protein existence level 1. Binding protein with a strong affinity to the bleomycin family of antibiotics. Binds to CL990; an antimitotic-antibiotic compound. From Klebsiella pneumoniae.
  10452..10573   +  polyA_signal   SV40 poly(A) signal: SV40 polyadenylation signal
  10644..10666   -  protein_bind   lac operator (fragment): The lac repressor binds to the lac operator to inhibit transcription in E. coli. This inhibition can be relieved by adding lactose or isopropyl-β-D-thiogalactopyranoside (IPTG). lac repressor encoded by lacI
  10670..10700   -  promoter       lac promoter: promoter for the E. coli lac operon
  10715..10736   -  protein_bind   CAP binding site: CAP binding activates transcription in the presence of cAMP. E. coli catabolite activator protein
  10749..10841   -  CDS            lacI (fragment): lac repressor; lacI; The lac repressor binds to the lac operator to inhibit transcription in E. coli. This inhibition can be relieved by adding lactose or isopropyl-β-D-thiogalactopyranoside (IPTG).
  11024..11612   -  rep_origin     ori: high-copy-number ColE1/pMB1/pBR322/pUC origin of replication
  11783..12643   -  CDS            AmpR: β-lactamase; bla; confers resistance to ampicillin, carbenicillin, and related antibiotics
  12644..12748   -  promoter       AmpR promoter: bla
  12807..12859   -  misc_feature   bom (fragment): basis of mobility region from pBR322
>Addgene plasmid #166719 | pGMC00002 | addgene full sequence | sequence record 334555 | Addgene NGS Result
GACATTGATTATTGACTAGTTATTAATAGTAATCAATTACGGGGTCATTAGTTCATAGCCCATATATGGA
GTTCCGCGTTACATAACTTACGGTAAATGGCCCGCCTGGCTGACCGCCCAACGACCCCCGCCCATTGACG
TCAATAATGACGTATGTTCCCATAGTAACGCCAATAGGGACTTTCCATTGACGTCAATGGGTGGAGTATT
TACGGTAAACTGCCCACTTGGCAGTACATCAAGTGTATCATATGCCAAGTACGCCCCCTATTGACGTCAA
TGACGGTAAATGGCCCGCCTGGCATTATGCCCAGTACATGACCTTATGGGACTTTCCTACTTGGCAGTAC
ATCTACGTATTAGTCATCGCTATTACCATGGTGATGCGGTTTTGGCAGTACATCAATGGGCGTGGATAGC
GGTTTGACTCACGGGGATTTCCAAGTCTCCACCCCATTGACGTCAATGGGAGTTTGTTTTGGCACCAAAA
TCAACGGGACTTTCCAAAATGTCGTAACAACTCCGCCCCATTGACGCAAATGGGCGGTAGGCGTGTACGG
TGGGAGGTCTATATAAGCAGCGCGTTTTGCCTGTACTGGGTCTCTCTGGTTAGACCAGATCTGAGCCTGG
GAGCTCTCTGGCTAACTAGGGAACCCACTGCTTAAGCCTCAATAAAGCTTGCCTTGAGTGCTTCAAGTAG
TGTGTGCCCGTCTGTTGTGTGACTCTGGTAACTAGAGATCCCTCAGACCCTTTTAGTCAGTGTGGAAAAT
CTCTAGCAGTGGCGCCCGAACAGGGACTTGAAAGCGAAAGGGAAACCAGAGGAGCTCTCTCGACGCAGGA
CTCGGCTTGCTGAAGCGCGCACGGCAAGAGGCGAGGGGCGGCGACTGGTGAGTACGCCAAAAATTTTGAC
TAGCGGAGGCTAGAAGGAGAGAGATGGGTGCGAGAGCGTCAGTATTAAGCGGGGGAGAATTAGATCGCGA
TGGGAAAAAATTCGGTTAAGGCCAGGGGGAAAGAAAAAATATAAATTAAAACATATAGTATGGGCAAGCA
GGGAGCTAGAACGATTCGCAGTTAATCCTGGCCTGTTAGAAACATCAGAAGGCTGTAGACAAATACTGGG
ACAGCTACAACCATCCCTTCAGACAGGATCAGAAGAACTTAGATCATTATATAATACAGTAGCAACCCTC
TATTGTGTGCATCAAAGGATAGAGATAAAAGACACCAAGGAAGCTTTAGACAAGATAGAGGAAGAGCAAA
ACAAAAGTAAGACCACCGCACAGCAAGCGGCCGCTGATCTTCAGACCTGGAGGAGGAGATATGAGGGACA
ATTGGAGAAGTGAATTATATAAATATAAAGTAGTAAAAATTGAACCATTAGGAGTAGCACCCACCAAGGC
AAAGAGAAGAGTGGTGCAGAGAGAAAAAAGAGCAGTGGGAATAGGAGCTTTGTTCCTTGGGTTCTTGGGA
GCAGCAGGAAGCACTATGGGCGCAGCGTCAATGACGCTGACGGTACAGGCCAGACAATTATTGTCTGGTA
TAGTGCAGCAGCAGAACAATTTGCTGAGGGCTATTGAGGCGCAACAGCATCTGTTGCAACTCACAGTCTG
GGGCATCAAGCAGCTCCAGGCAAGAATCCTGGCTGTGGAAAGATACCTAAAGGATCAACAGCTCCTGGGG
ATTTGGGGTTGCTCTGGAAAACTCATTTGCACCACTGCTGTGCCTTGGAATGCTAGTTGGAGTAATAAAT
CTCTGGAACAGATTTGGAATCACACGACCTGGATGGAGTGGGACAGAGAAATTAACAATTACACAAGCTT
AATACACTCCTTAATTGAAGAATCGCAAAACCAGCAAGAAAAGAATGAACAAGAATTATTGGAATTAGAT
AAATGGGCAAGTTTGTGGAATTGGTTTAACATAACAAATTGGCTGTGGTATATAAAATTATTCATAATGA
TAGTAGGAGGCTTGGTAGGTTTAAGAATAGTTTTTGCTGTACTTTCTATAGTGAATAGAGTTAGGCAGGG
ATATTCACCATTATCGTTTCAGACCCACCTCCCAACCCCGAGGGGACCCGACAGGCCCGAAGGAATAGAA
GAAGAAGGTGGAGAGAGAGACAGAGACAGATCCATTCGATTAGTGAACGGATCGGCACTGCGTGCGCCAA
TTCTGCAGACAAATGGCAGTATTCATCCACAATTTTAAAAGAAAAGGGGGGATTGGGGGGTACAGTGCAG
GGGAAAGAATAGTAGACATAATAGCAACAGACATACAAACTAAAGAATTACAAAAACAAATTACAAAAAT
TCAAAATTTTCGGGTTTATTACAGGGACAGCAGAGATCCAGTTTGGTTAATTAAGGTACCGAGGGCCTAT
TTCCCATGATTCCTTCATATTTGCATATACGATACAAGGCTGTTAGAGAGATAATTAGAATTAATTTGAC
TGTAAACACAAAGATATTAGTACAAAATACGTGACGTAGAAAGTAATAATTTCTTGGGTAGTTTGCAGTT
TTAAAATTATGTTTTAAAATGGACTATCATATGCTTACCGTAACTTGAAAGTATTTCGATTTCTTGGCTT
TATATATCTTGTGGAAAGGACGAAACACCGCCTCATCGCAGGTGTCAAGGGTTTTAGAGCTAGAAATAGC
AAGTTAAAATAAGGCTAGTCCGTTATCAACTTGAAAAAGTGGCACCGAGTCGGTGCTTTTTTGAATTCGC
TAGCTAGGTCTTGAAAGGAGTGGGAATTGGCTCCGGTGCCCGTCAGTGGGCAGAGCGCACATCGCCCACA
GTCCCCGAGAAGTTGGGGGGAGGGGTCGGCAATTGATCCGGTGCCTAGAGAAGGTGGCGCGGGGTAAACT
GGGAAAGTGATGTCGTGTACTGGCTCCGCCTTTTTCCCGAGGGTGGGGGAGAACCGTATATAAGTGCAGT
AGTCGCCGTGAACGTTCTTTTTCGCAACGGGTTTGCCGCCAGAACACAGGACCGGTTCTAGAGCGCTGCC
ACCATGGACAAGAAGTACAGCATCGGCCTGGACATCGGCACCAACTCTGTGGGCTGGGCCGTGATCACCG
ACGAGTACAAGGTGCCCAGCAAGAAATTCAAGGTGCTGGGCAACACCGACCGGCACAGCATCAAGAAGAA
CCTGATCGGAGCCCTGCTGTTCGACAGCGGCGAAACAGCCGAGGCCACCCGGCTGAAGAGAACCGCCAGA
AGAAGATACACCAGACGGAAGAACCGGATCTGCTATCTGCAAGAGATCTTCAGCAACGAGATGGCCAAGG
TGGACGACAGCTTCTTCCACAGACTGGAAGAGTCCTTCCTGGTGGAAGAGGATAAGAAGCACGAGCGGCA
CCCCATCTTCGGCAACATCGTGGACGAGGTGGCCTACCACGAGAAGTACCCCACCATCTACCACCTGAGA
AAGAAACTGGTGGACAGCACCGACAAGGCCGACCTGCGGCTGATCTATCTGGCCCTGGCCCACATGATCA
AGTTCCGGGGCCACTTCCTGATCGAGGGCGACCTGAACCCCGACAACAGCGACGTGGACAAGCTGTTCAT
CCAGCTGGTGCAGACCTACAACCAGCTGTTCGAGGAAAACCCCATCAACGCCAGCGGCGTGGACGCCAAG
GCCATCCTGTCTGCCAGACTGAGCAAGAGCAGACGGCTGGAAAATCTGATCGCCCAGCTGCCCGGCGAGA
AGAAGAATGGCCTGTTCGGAAACCTGATTGCCCTGAGCCTGGGCCTGACCCCCAACTTCAAGAGCAACTT
CGACCTGGCCGAGGATGCCAAACTGCAGCTGAGCAAGGACACCTACGACGACGACCTGGACAACCTGCTG
GCCCAGATCGGCGACCAGTACGCCGACCTGTTTCTGGCCGCCAAGAACCTGTCCGACGCCATCCTGCTGA
GCGACATCCTGAGAGTGAACACCGAGATCACCAAGGCCCCCCTGAGCGCCTCTATGATCAAGAGATACGA
CGAGCACCACCAGGACCTGACCCTGCTGAAAGCTCTCGTGCGGCAGCAGCTGCCTGAGAAGTACAAAGAG
ATTTTCTTCGACCAGAGCAAGAACGGCTACGCCGGCTACATTGACGGCGGAGCCAGCCAGGAAGAGTTCT
ACAAGTTCATCAAGCCCATCCTGGAAAAGATGGACGGCACCGAGGAACTGCTCGTGAAGCTGAACAGAGA
GGACCTGCTGCGGAAGCAGCGGACCTTCGACAACGGCAGCATCCCCCACCAGATCCACCTGGGAGAGCTG
CACGCCATTCTGCGGCGGCAGGAAGATTTTTACCCATTCCTGAAGGACAACCGGGAAAAGATCGAGAAGA
TCCTGACCTTCCGCATCCCCTACTACGTGGGCCCTCTGGCCAGGGGAAACAGCAGATTCGCCTGGATGAC
CAGAAAGAGCGAGGAAACCATCACCCCCTGGAACTTCGAGGAAGTGGTGGACAAGGGCGCTTCCGCCCAG
AGCTTCATCGAGCGGATGACCAACTTCGATAAGAACCTGCCCAACGAGAAGGTGCTGCCCAAGCACAGCC
TGCTGTACGAGTACTTCACCGTGTATAACGAGCTGACCAAAGTGAAATACGTGACCGAGGGAATGAGAAA
GCCCGCCTTCCTGAGCGGCGAGCAGAAAAAGGCCATCGTGGACCTGCTGTTCAAGACCAACCGGAAAGTG
ACCGTGAAGCAGCTGAAAGAGGACTACTTCAAGAAAATCGAGTGCTTCGACTCCGTGGAAATCTCCGGCG
TGGAAGATCGGTTCAACGCCTCCCTGGGCACATACCACGATCTGCTGAAAATTATCAAGGACAAGGACTT
CCTGGACAATGAGGAAAACGAGGACATTCTGGAAGATATCGTGCTGACCCTGACACTGTTTGAGGACAGA
GAGATGATCGAGGAACGGCTGAAAACCTATGCCCACCTGTTCGACGACAAAGTGATGAAGCAGCTGAAGC
GGCGGAGATACACCGGCTGGGGCAGGCTGAGCCGGAAGCTGATCAACGGCATCCGGGACAAGCAGTCCGG
CAAGACAATCCTGGATTTCCTGAAGTCCGACGGCTTCGCCAACAGAAACTTCATGCAGCTGATCCACGAC
GACAGCCTGACCTTTAAAGAGGACATCCAGAAAGCCCAGGTGTCCGGCCAGGGCGATAGCCTGCACGAGC
ACATTGCCAATCTGGCCGGCAGCCCCGCCATTAAGAAGGGCATCCTGCAGACAGTGAAGGTGGTGGACGA
GCTCGTGAAAGTGATGGGCCGGCACAAGCCCGAGAACATCGTGATCGAAATGGCCAGAGAGAACCAGACC
ACCCAGAAGGGACAGAAGAACAGCCGCGAGAGAATGAAGCGGATCGAAGAGGGCATCAAAGAGCTGGGCA
GCCAGATCCTGAAAGAACACCCCGTGGAAAACACCCAGCTGCAGAACGAGAAGCTGTACCTGTACTACCT
GCAGAATGGGCGGGATATGTACGTGGACCAGGAACTGGACATCAACCGGCTGTCCGACTACGATGTGGAC
CATATCGTGCCTCAGAGCTTTCTGAAGGACGACTCCATCGACAACAAGGTGCTGACCAGAAGCGACAAGA
ACCGGGGCAAGAGCGACAACGTGCCCTCCGAAGAGGTCGTGAAGAAGATGAAGAACTACTGGCGGCAGCT
GCTGAACGCCAAGCTGATTACCCAGAGAAAGTTCGACAATCTGACCAAGGCCGAGAGAGGCGGCCTGAGC
GAACTGGATAAGGCCGGCTTCATCAAGAGACAGCTGGTGGAAACCCGGCAGATCACAAAGCACGTGGCAC
AGATCCTGGACTCCCGGATGAACACTAAGTACGACGAGAATGACAAGCTGATCCGGGAAGTGAAAGTGAT
CACCCTGAAGTCCAAGCTGGTGTCCGATTTCCGGAAGGATTTCCAGTTTTACAAAGTGCGCGAGATCAAC
AACTACCACCACGCCCACGACGCCTACCTGAACGCCGTCGTGGGAACCGCCCTGATCAAAAAGTACCCTA
AGCTGGAAAGCGAGTTCGTGTACGGCGACTACAAGGTGTACGACGTGCGGAAGATGATCGCCAAGAGCGA
GCAGGAAATCGGCAAGGCTACCGCCAAGTACTTCTTCTACAGCAACATCATGAACTTTTTCAAGACCGAG
ATTACCCTGGCCAACGGCGAGATCCGGAAGCGGCCTCTGATCGAGACAAACGGCGAAACCGGGGAGATCG
TGTGGGATAAGGGCCGGGATTTTGCCACCGTGCGGAAAGTGCTGAGCATGCCCCAAGTGAATATCGTGAA
AAAGACCGAGGTGCAGACAGGCGGCTTCAGCAAAGAGTCTATCCTGCCCAAGAGGAACAGCGATAAGCTG
ATCGCCAGAAAGAAGGACTGGGACCCTAAGAAGTACGGCGGCTTCGACAGCCCCACCGTGGCCTATTCTG
TGCTGGTGGTGGCCAAAGTGGAAAAGGGCAAGTCCAAGAAACTGAAGAGTGTGAAAGAGCTGCTGGGGAT
CACCATCATGGAAAGAAGCAGCTTCGAGAAGAATCCCATCGACTTTCTGGAAGCCAAGGGCTACAAAGAA
GTGAAAAAGGACCTGATCATCAAGCTGCCTAAGTACTCCCTGTTCGAGCTGGAAAACGGCCGGAAGAGAA
TGCTGGCCTCTGCCGGCGAACTGCAGAAGGGAAACGAACTGGCCCTGCCCTCCAAATATGTGAACTTCCT
GTACCTGGCCAGCCACTATGAGAAGCTGAAGGGCTCCCCCGAGGATAATGAGCAGAAACAGCTGTTTGTG
GAACAGCACAAGCACTACCTGGACGAGATCATCGAGCAGATCAGCGAGTTCTCCAAGAGAGTGATCCTGG
CCGACGCTAATCTGGACAAAGTGCTGTCCGCCTACAACAAGCACCGGGATAAGCCCATCAGAGAGCAGGC
CGAGAATATCATCCACCTGTTTACCCTGACCAATCTGGGAGCCCCTGCCGCCTTCAAGTACTTTGACACC
ACCATCGACCGGAAGAGGTACACCAGCACCAAAGAGGTGCTGGACGCCACCCTGATCCACCAGAGCATCA
CCGGCCTGTACGAGACACGGATCGACCTGTCTCAGCTGGGAGGCGACAAGCGACCTGCCGCCACAAAGAA
GGCTGGACAGGCTAAGAAGAAGAAAGATTACAAAGACGATGACGATAAGGGATCCGGCGCAACAAACTTC
TCTCTGCTGAAACAAGCCGGAGATGTCGAAGAGAATCCTGGACCGACCGAGTACAAGCCCACGGTGCGCC
TCGCCACCCGCGACGACGTCCCCAGGGCCGTACGCACCCTCGCCGCCGCGTTCGCCGACTACCCCGCCAC
GCGCCACACCGTCGATCCGGACCGCCACATCGAGCGGGTCACCGAGCTGCAAGAACTCTTCCTCACGCGC
GTCGGGCTCGACATCGGCAAGGTGTGGGTCGCGGACGACGGCGCCGCGGTGGCGGTCTGGACCACGCCGG
AGAGCGTCGAAGCGGGGGCGGTGTTCGCCGAGATCGGCCCGCGCATGGCCGAGTTGAGCGGTTCCCGGCT
GGCCGCGCAGCAACAGATGGAAGGCCTCCTGGCGCCGCACCGGCCCAAGGAGCCCGCGTGGTTCCTGGCC
ACCGTCGGAGTCTCGCCCGACCACCAGGGCAAGGGTCTGGGCAGCGCCGTCGTGCTCCCCGGAGTGGAGG
CGGCCGAGCGCGCCGGGGTGCCCGCCTTCCTGGAGACCTCCGCGCCCCGCAACCTCCCCTTCTACGAGCG
GCTCGGCTTCACCGTCACCGCCGACGTCGAGGTGCCCGAAGGACCGCGCACCTGGTGCATGACCCGCAAG
CCCGGTGCCTGAACGCGTTAAGTCGACAATCAACCTCTGGATTACAAAATTTGTGAAAGATTGACTGGTA
TTCTTAACTATGTTGCTCCTTTTACGCTATGTGGATACGCTGCTTTAATGCCTTTGTATCATGCTATTGC
TTCCCGTATGGCTTTCATTTTCTCCTCCTTGTATAAATCCTGGTTGCTGTCTCTTTATGAGGAGTTGTGG
CCCGTTGTCAGGCAACGTGGCGTGGTGTGCACTGTGTTTGCTGACGCAACCCCCACTGGTTGGGGCATTG
CCACCACCTGTCAGCTCCTTTCCGGGACTTTCGCTTTCCCCCTCCCTATTGCCACGGCGGAACTCATCGC
CGCCTGCCTTGCCCGCTGCTGGACAGGGGCTCGGCTGTTGGGCACTGACAATTCCGTGGTGTTGTCGGGG
AAATCATCGTCCTTTCCTTGGCTGCTCGCCTGTGTTGCCACCTGGATTCTGCGCGGGACGTCCTTCTGCT
ACGTCCCTTCGGCCCTCAATCCAGCGGACCTTCCTTCCCGCGGCCTGCTGCCGGCTCTGCGGCCTCTTCC
GCGTCTTCGCCTTCGCCCTCAGACGAGTCGGATCTCCCTTTGGGCCGCCTCCCCGCGTCGACTTTAAGAC
CAATGACTTACAAGGCAGCTGTAGATCTTAGCCACTTTTTAAAAGAAAAGGGGGGACTGGAAGGGCTAAT
TCACTCCCAACGAAGACAAGATCTGCTTTTTGCTTGTACTGGGTCTCTCTGGTTAGACCAGATCTGAGCC
TGGGAGCTCTCTGGCTAACTAGGGAACCCACTGCTTAAGCCTCAATAAAGCTTGCCTTGAGTGCTTCAAG
TAGTGTGTGCCCGTCTGTTGTGTGACTCTGGTAACTAGAGATCCCTCAGACCCTTTTAGTCAGTGTGGAA
AATCTCTAGCAGGGCCCGTTTAAACCCGCTGATCAGCCTCGACTGTGCCTTCTAGTTGCCAGCCATCTGT
TGTTTGCCCCTCCCCCGTGCCTTCCTTGACCCTGGAAGGTGCCACTCCCACTGTCCTTTCCTAATAAAAT
GAGGAAATTGCATCGCATTGTCTGAGTAGGTGTCATTCTATTCTGGGGGGTGGGGTGGGGCAGGACAGCA
AGGGGGAGGATTGGGAAGACAATAGCAGGCATGCTGGGGATGCGGTGGGCTCTATGGCTTCTGAGGCGGA
AAGAACCAGCTGGGGCTCTAGGGGGTATCCCC
[124 nt withheld, positions 9063-9186]
C
[91 nt withheld, positions 9188-9278]
A
[49 nt withheld, positions 9280-9328]
CCTTTGACGTTGGAGTCCACGTTCTTT
[37 nt withheld, positions 9356-9392]
ACCCTATCTCGGTCTATTCTTTTGATTTATAAGGGATTTTGCCGATTTCGGCCTATTGGTTAAAAAATGA
GCTGATTTAACAAAAATTTAACGCGAATTAATTCTGTGGAATGTGTGTCAGTTAGGGTGTGGAAAGTCCC
CAGGCTCCCCAGCAGGCAGAAGTATGCAAAGCATGCATCTCAATTAGTCAGCAACCAGGTGTGGAAAGTC
CCCAGGCTCCCCAGCAGGCAGAAGTATGCAAAGCATGCATCTCAATTAGTCAGCAACCATAGTCCCGCCC
CTAACTCCGCCCATCCCGCCCCTAACTCCGCCCAGTTCCGCCCATTCTCCGCCCCATGGCTGACTAATTT
TTTTTATTTATGCAGAGGCCGAGGCCGCCTCTGCCTCTGAGCTATTCCAGAAGTAGTGAGGAGGCTTTTT
TGGAGGCCTAGGCTTTTGCAAAAAGCTCCCGGGAGCTTGTATATCCATTTTCGGATCTGATCAGCACGTG
TTGACAATTAATCATCGGCATAGTATATCGGCATAGTATAATACGACAAGGTGAGGAACTAAACCATGGC
CAAGTTGACCAGTGCCGTTCCGGTGCTCACCGCGCGCGACGTCGCCGGAGCGGTCGAGTTCTGGACCGAC
CGGCTCGGGTTCTCCCGGGACTTCGTGGAGGACGACTTCGCCGGTGTGGTCCGGGACGACGTGACCCTGT
TCATCAGCGCGGTCCAGGACCAGGTGGTGCCGGACAACACCCTGGCCTGGGTGTGGGTGCGCGGCCTGGA
CGAGCTGTACGCCGAGTGGTCGGAGGTCGTGTCCACGAACTTCCGGGACGCCTCCGGGCCGGCCATGACC
GAGATCGGCGAGCAGCCGTGGGGGCGGGAGTTCGCCCTGCGCGACCCGGCCGGCAACTGCGTGCACTTCG
TGGCCGAGGAGCAGGACTGACACGTGCTACGAGATTTCGATTCCACCGCCGCCTTCTATGAAAGGTTGGG
CTTCGGAATCGTTTTCCGGGACGCCGGCTGGATGATCCTCCAGCGCGGGGATCTCATGCTGGAGTTCTTC
GCCCACCCCAACTTGTTTATTGCAGCTTATAATGGTTACAAATAAAGCAATAGCATCACAAATTTCACAA
ATAAAGCATTTTTTTCACTGCATTCTAGTTGTGGTTTGTCCAAACTCATCAATGTATCTTATCATGTCTG
TATACCGTCGACCTCTAGCTAGAGCTTGGCGTAATCATGGTCATAGCTGTTTCCTGTGTGAAATTGTTAT
CCGCTCACAATTCCACACAACATACGAGCCGGAAGCATAAAGTGTAAAGCCTGGGGTGCCTAATGAGTGA
GCTAACTCACATTAATTGCGTTGCGCTCACTGCCCGCTTTCCAGTCGGGAAACCTGTCGTGCCAGCTGCA
TTAATGAATCGGCCAACGCGCGGGGAGAGGCGGTTTGCGTATTGGGCGCTCTTCCGCTTCCTCGCTCACT
GACTCGCTGCGCTCGGTCGTTCGGCTGCGGCGAGCGGTATCAGCTCACTCAAAGGCGGTAATACGGTTAT
CCACAGAATCAGGGGATAACGCAGGAAAGAACATGTGAGCAAAAGGCCAGCAAAAGGCCAGGAACCGTAA
AAAGGCCGCGTTGCTGGCGTTTTTCCATAGGCTCCGCCCCCCTGACGAGCATCACAAAAATCGACGCTCA
AGTCAGAGGTGGCGAAACCCGACAGGACTATAAAGATACCAGGCGTTTCCCCCTGGAAGCTCCCTCGTGC
GCTCTCCTGTTCCGACCCTGCCGCTTACCGGATACCTGTCCGCCTTTCTCCCTTCGGGAAGCGTGGCGCT
TTCTCATAGCTCACGCTGTAGGTATCTCAGTTCGGTGTAGGTCGTTCGCTCCAAGCTGGGCTGTGTGCAC
GAACCCCCCGTTCAGCCCGACCGCTGCGCCTTATCCGGTAACTATCGTCTTGAGTCCAACCCGGTAAGAC
ACGACTTATCGCCACTGGCAGCAGCCACTGGTAACAGGATTAGCAGAGCGAGGTATGTAGGCGGTGCTAC
AGAGTTCTTGAAGTGGTGGCCTAACTACGGCTACACTAGAAGAACAGTATTTGGTATCTGCGCTCTGCTG
AAGCCAGTTACCTTCGGAAAAAGAGTTGGTAGCTCTTGATCCGGCAAACAAACCACCGCTGGTAGCGGTG
GTTTTTTTGTTTGCAAGCAGCAGATTACGCGCAGAAAAAAAGGATCTCAAGAAGATCCTTTGATCTTTTC
TACGGGGTCTGACGCTCAGTGGAACGAAAACTCACGTTAAGGGATTTTGGTCATGAGATTATCAAAAAGG
ATCTTCACCTAGATCCTTTTAAATTAAAAATGAAGTTTTAAATCAATCTAAAGTATATATGAGTAAACTT
GGTCTGACAGTTACCAATGCTTAATCAGTGAGGCACCTATCTCAGCGATCTGTCTATTTCGTTCATCCAT
AGTTGCCTGACTCCCCGTCGTGTAGATAACTACGATACGGGAGGGCTTACCATCTGGCCCCAGTGCTGCA
ATGATACCGCGAGACCCACGCTCACCGGCTCCAGATTTATCAGCAATAAACCAGCCAGCCGGAAGGGCCG
AGCGCAGAAGTGGTCCTGCAACTTTATCCGCCTCCATCCAGTCTATTAATTGTTGCCGGGAAGCTAGAGT
AAGTAGTTCGCCAGTTAATAGTTTGCGCAACGTTGTTGCCATTGCTACAGGCATCGTGGTGTCACGCTCG
TCGTTTGGTATGGCTTCATTCAGCTCCGGTTCCCAACGATCAAGGCGAGTTACATGATCCCCCATGTTGT
GCAAAAAAGCGGTTAGCTCCTTCGGTCCTCCGATCGTTGTCAGAAGTAAGTTGGCCGCAGTGTTATCACT
CATGGTTATGGCAGCACTGCATAATTCTCTTACTGTCATGCCATCCGTAAGATGCTTTTCTGTGACTGGT
GAGTACTCAACCAAGTCATTCTGAGAATAGTGTATGCGGCGACCGAGTTGCTCTTGCCCGGCGTCAATAC
GGGATAATACCGCGCCACATAGCAGAACTTTAAAAGTGCTCATCATTGGAAAACGTTCTTCGGGGCGAAA
ACTCTCAAGGATCTTACCGCTGTTGAGATCCAGTTCGATGTAACCCACTCGTGCACCCAACTGATCTTCA
GCATCTTTTACTTTCACCAGCGTTTCTGGGTGAGCAAAAACAGGAAGGCAAAATGCCGCAAAAAAGGGAA
TAAGGGCGACACGGAAATGTTGAATACTCATACTCTTCCTTTTTCAATATTATTGAAGCATTTATCAGGG
TTATTGTCTCATGAGCGGATACATATTTGAATGTATTTAGAAAAATAAACAAATAGGGGTTCCGCGCACA
TTTCCCCGAAAAGTGCCACCTGACGTCGACGGATCGGGAGATCTCCCGATCCCCTATGGTGCACTCTCAG
TACAATCTGCTCTGATGCCGCATAGTTAAGCCAGTATCTGCTCCCTGCTTGTGTGTTGGAGGTCGCTGAG
TAGTGCGCGAGCAAAATTTAAGCTACAACAAGGCAAGGCTTGACCGACAATTGCATGAAGAATCTGCTTA
GGGTTAGGCGTTTTGCGCTGCTTCGCGATGTACGGGCCAGATATACGCGTT
